>Addgene plasmid #180639 | pGEX2T VPS4B, residues 1-86 | addgene full sequence | sequence record 358667 | Addgene NGS Result
CTTATCGACTGCACGGTGCACCAATGCTTCTGGCGTCAGGCAGCCATCGGAAGCTGTGGTATGGCTGTGC
AGGTCGTAAATCACTGCATAATTCGTGTCGCTCAAGGCGCACTCCCGTTCTGGATAATGTTTTTTGCGCC
GACATCATAACGGTTCTGGCAAATATTCTGAAATGAGCTGTTGACAATTAATCATCGGCTCGTATAATGT
GTGGAATTGTGAGCGGATAACAATTTCACACAGGAAACAGTATTCATGTCCCCTATACTAGGTTATTGGA
AAATTAAGGGCCTTGTGCAACCCACTCGACTTCTTTTGGAATATCTTGAAGAAAAATATGAAGAGCATTT
GTATGAGCGCGATGAAGGTGATAAATGGCGAAACAAAAAGTTTGAATTGGGTTTGGAGTTTCCCAATCTT
CCTTATTATATTGATGGTGATGTTAAATTAACACAGTCTATGGCCATCATACGTTATATAGCTGACAAGC
ACAACATGTTGGGTGGTTGTCCAAAAGAGCGTGCAGAGATTTCAATGCTTGAAGGAGCGGTTTTGGATAT
TAGATACGGTGTTTCGAGAATTGCATATAGTAAAGACTTTGAAACTCTCAAAGTTGATTTTCTTAGCAAG
CTACCTGAAATGCTGAAAATGTTCGAAGATCGTTTATGTCATAAAACATATTTAAATGGTGATCATGTAA
CCCATCCTGACTTCATGTTGTATGACGCTCTTGATGTTGTTTTATACATGGACCCAATGTGCCTGGATGC
GTTCCCAAAATTAGTTTGTTTTAAAAAACGTATTGAAGCTATCCCACAAATTGATAAGTACTTGAAATCC
AGCAAGTATATAGCATGGCCTTTGCAGGGCTGGCAAGCCACGTTTGGTGGTGGCGACCATCCTCCAAAAT
CGGATCTGGTTCCGCGTGGATCTCCGGAAAACCTGTATTTCCAGGGCCATATGATGTCATCCACTTCGCC
CAACCTCCAGAAAGCGATAGATCTGGCTAGCAAAGCAGCGCAAGAAGACAAGGCTGGGAACTACGAAGAA
GCCCTTCAGCTCTATCAGCATGCTGTGCAGTATTTTCTTCATGTCGTTAAATATGAAGCACAGGGTGATA
AAGCCAAGCAAAGTATCAGGGCAAAGTGTACAGAATATCTTGATAGAGCAGAAAAACTAAAGGAGTACCT
GAAAAATAAAGAGAAAAAAGCACAGAAGCCATAAGGATCCTCGAGAATTCTCGAGAATTCATCGTGACTG
ACTGACGATCTGCCTCGCGCGTTTCGGTGATGACGGTGAAAACCTCTGACACATGCAGCTCCCGGAGACG
GTCACAGCTTGTCTGTAAGCGGATGCCGGGAGCAGACAAGCCCGTCAGGGCGCGTCAGCGGGTGTTGGCG
GGTGTCGGGGCGCAGCCATGACCCAGTCACGTAGCGATAGCGGAGTGTATAATTCTTGAAGACGAAAGGG
CCTCGTGATACGCCTATTTTTATAGGTTAATGTCATGATAATAATGGTTTCTTAGACGTCAGGTGGCACT
TTTCGGGGAAATGTGCGCGGAACCCCTATTTGTTTATTTTTCTAAATACATTCAAATATGTATCCGCTCA
TGAGACAATAACCCTGATAAATGCTTCAATAATATTGAAAAAGGAAGAGTATGAGTATTCAACATTTCCG
TGTCGCCCTTATTCCCTTTTTTGCGGCATTTTGCCTTCCTGTTTTTGCTCACCCAGAAACGCTGGTGAAA
GTAAAAGATGCTGAAGATCAGTTGGGTGCACGAGTGGGTTACATCGAACTGGATCTCAACAGCGGTAAGA
TCCTTGAGAGTTTTCGCCCCGAAGAACGTTTTCCAATGATGAGCACTTTTAAAGTTCTGCTATGTGGCGC
GGTATTATCCCGTGTTGACGCCGGGCAAGAGCAACTCGGTCGCCGCATACACTATTCTCAGAATGACTTG
GTTGAGTACTCACCAGTCACAGAAAAGCATCTTACGGATGGCATGACAGTAAGAGAATTATGCAGTGCTG
CCATAACCATGAGTGATAACACTGCGGCCAACTTACTTCTGACAACGATCGGAGGACCGAAGGAGCTAAC
CGCTTTTTTGCACAACATGGGGGATCATGTAACTCGCCTTGATCGTTGGGAACCGGAGCTGAATGAAGCC
ATACCAAACGACGAGCGTGACACCACGATGCCTGCAGCAATGGCAACAACGTTGCGCAAACTATTAACTG
GCGAACTACTTACTCTAGCTTCCCGGCAACAATTAATAGACTGGATGGAGGCGGATAAAGTTGCAGGACC
ACTTCTGCGCTCGGCCCTTCCGGCTGGCTGGTTTATTGCTGATAAATCTGGAGCCGGTGAGCGTGGGTCT
CGCGGTATCATTGCAGCACTGGGGCCAGATGGTAAGCCCTCCCGTATCGTAGTTATCTACACGACGGGGA
GTCAGGCAACTATGGATGAACGAAATAGACAGATCGCTGAGATAGGTGCCTCACTGATTAAGCATTGGTA
ACTGTCAGACCAAGTTTACTCATATATACTTTAGATTGATTTAAAACTTCATTTTTAATTTAAAAGGATC
TAGGTGAAGATCCTTTTTGATAATCTCATGACCAAAATCCCTTAACGTGAGTTTTCGTTCCACTGAGCGT
CAGACCCCGTAGAAAAGATCAAAGGATCTTCTTGAGATCCTTTTTTTCTGCGCGTAATCTGCTGCTTGCA
AACAAAAAAACCACCGCTACCAGCGGTGGTTTGTTTGCCGGATCAAGAGCTACCAACTCTTTTTCCGAAG
GTAACTGGCTTCAGCAGAGCGCAGATACCAAATACTGTCCTTCTAGTGTAGCCGTAGTTAGGCCACCACT
TCAAGAACTCTGTAGCACCGCCTACATACCTCGCTCTGCTAATCCTGTTACCAGTGGCTGCTGCCAGTGG
CGATAAGTCGTGTCTTACCGGGTTGGACTCAAGACGATAGTTACCGGATAAGGCGCAGCGGTCGGGCTGA
ACGGGGGGTTCGTGCACACAGCCCAGCTTGGAGCGAACGACCTACACCGAACTGAGATACCTACAGCGTG
AGCTATGAGAAAGCGCCACGCTTCCCGAAGGGAGAAAGGCGGACAGGTATCCGGTAAGCGGCAGGGTCGG
AACAGGAGAGCGCACGAGGGAGCTTCCAGGGGGAAACGCCTGGTATCTTTATAGTCCTGTCGGGTTTCGC
CACCTCTGACTTGAGCGTCGATTTTTGTGATGCTCGTCAGGGGGGCGGAGCCTATGGAAAAACGCCAGCA
ACGCGGCCTTTTTACGGTTCCTGGCCTTTTGCTGGCCTTTTGCTCACATGTTCTTTCCTGCGTTATCCCC
TGATTCTGTGGATAACCGTATTACCGCCTTTGAGTGAGCTGATACCGCTCGCCGCAGCCGAACGACCGAG
CGCAGCGAGTCAGTGAGCGAGGAAGCGGAAGAGCGCCTGATGCGGTATTTTCTCCTTACGCATCTGTGCG
GTATTTCACACCGCATAAATTCCGACACCATCGAATGGCGCAAAACCTTTCGCGGTATGGCATGATAGCG
CCCGGAAGAGAGTCAATTCAGGGTGGTGAATGTGAAACCAGTAACGTTATACGATGTCGCAGAGTATGCC
GGTGTCTCTTATCAGACCGTTTCCCGCGTGGTGAACCAGGCCAGCCACGTTTCTGCGAAAACGCGGGAAA
AAGTGGAAGCGGCGATGGCGGAGCTGAATTACATTCCCAACCGCGTGGCACAACAACTGGCGGGCAAACA
GTCGTTGCTGATTGGCGTTGCCACCTCCAGTCTGGCCCTGCACGCGCCGTCGCAAATTGTCGCGGCGATT
AAATCTCGCGCCGATCAACTGGGTGCCAGCGTGGTGGTGTCGATGGTAGAACGAAGCGGCGTCGAAGCCT
GTAAAGCGGCGGTGCACAATCTTCTCGCGCAACGCGTCAGTGGGCTGATCATTAACTATCCGCTGGATGA
CCAGGATGCCATTGCTGTGGAAGCTGCCTGCACTAATGTTCCGGCGTTATTTCTTGATGTCTCTGACCAG
ACACCCATCAACAGTATTATTTTCTCCCATGAAGACGGTACGCGACTGGGCGTGGAGCATCTGGTCGCAT
TGGGTCACCAGCAAATCGCGCTGTTAGCGGGCCCATTAAGTTCTGTCTCGGCGCGTCTGCGTCTGGCTGG
CTGGCATAAATATCTCACTCGCAATCAAATTCAGCCGATAGCGGAACGGGAAGGCGACTGGAGTGCCATG
TCCGGTTTTCAACAAACCATGCAAATGCTGAATGAGGGCATCGTTCCCACTGCGATGCTGGTTGCCAACG
ATCAGATGGCGCTGGGCGCAATGCGCGCCATTACCGAGTCCGGGCTGCGCGTTGGTGCGGATATCTCGGT
AGTGGGATACGACGATACCGAAGACAGCTCATGTTATATCCCGCCGTTAACCACCATCAAACAGGATTTT
CGCCTGCTGGGGCAAACCAGCGTGGACCGCTTGCTGCAACTCTCTCAGGGCCAGGCGGTGAAGGGCAATC
AGCTGTTGCCCGTCTCACTGGTGAAAAGAAAAACCACCCTGGCGCCCAATACGCAAACCGCCTCTCCCCG
CGCGTTGGCCGATTCATTAATGCAGCTGGCACGACAGGTTTCCCGACTGGAAAGCGGGCAGTGAGCGCAA
CGCAATTAATGTAAGTTAGCTCACTCATTAGGCACCCCAGGCTTTACACTTTATGCTTCCGGCTCGTATG
TTGTGTGGAATTGTGAGCGGATAACAATTTCACACAGGAAACAGCTATGACCATGATTACGGATTCACTG
GCCGTCGTTTTACAACGTCGTGACTGGGAAAACCCTGGCGTTACCCAACTTAATCGCCTTGCAGCACATC
CCCCTTTCGCCAGCTGGCGTAATAGCGAAGAGGCCCGCACCGATCGCCCTTCCCAACAGTTGCGCAGCCT
GAATGGCGAATGGCGCTTTGCCTGGTTTCCGGCACCAGAAGCGGTGCCGGAAAGCTGGCTGGAGTGCGAT
CTTCCTGAGGCCGATACTGTCGTCGTCCCCTCAAACTGGCAGATGCACGGTTACGATGCGCCCATCTACA
CCAACGTGACCTATCCCATTACGGTCAATCCGCCGTTTGTTCCCACGGAGAATCCGACGGGTTGTTACTC
GCTCACATTTAATGTTGATGAAAGCTGGCTACAGGAAGGCCAGACGCGAATTATTTTTGATGGCGTTGGA
ATTAG
Features (pLannotate 1.2.2; 18 found; start..end, strand, type, name):
    181..209     +  promoter       tac promoter: strong E. coli promoter; hybrid between the trp and lac UV5 promoters
    217..233     +  protein_bind   lac operator: The lac repressor binds to the lac operator to inhibit transcription in E. coli. This inhibition can be relieved by adding lactose or isopropyl-β-D-thiogalactopyranoside (IPTG). lac repressor encoded by lacI
    256..909     +  CDS            GST26_SCHJA: Experimental evidence at protein level: Swiss-Prot protein existence level 1. GST isoenzymes appear to play a central role in the parasite detoxification system. Other functions are also suspected including a role in increasing the solubility of haematin in the parasite gut. From Schistosoma japonicum (Blood fluke).
    937..957     +  CDS            TEV site: tobacco etch virus (TEV) protease recognition and cleavage site
    964..1221    +  CDS            VPS4B (fragment): VPS4B_HUMAN - Also known as SKD1, VPS42. Experimental evidence at protein level: Swiss-Prot protein existence level 1. (Microbial infection) In conjunction with the ESCRT machinery also appears to function in topologically equivalent membrane fission events, such as the terminal stages of cytokinesis and enveloped virus budding (HIV-1 and other lentiviruses). From Homo sapiens (Human).
   1270..1309    +  CDS            rop (fragment): Rop protein, which maintains plasmids at low copy number; rop
   1411..1451    +  misc_feature   bom (fragment): basis of mobility region from pBR322
   1556..1660    +  promoter       AmpR promoter: bla
   1661..2521    +  CDS            AmpR: β-lactamase; bla; confers resistance to ampicillin, carbenicillin, and related antibiotics
   2692..3280    +  rep_origin     ori: high-copy-number ColE1/pMB1/pBR322/pUC origin of replication
   3466..3517    -  misc_feature   bom (fragment): basis of mobility region from pBR322
   3524..3601    +  promoter       lacI promoter: lacI
   3602..4684    +  CDS            lacI: lac repressor; lacI; The lac repressor binds to the lac operator to inhibit transcription in E. coli. This inhibition can be relieved by adding lactose or isopropyl-β-D-thiogalactopyranoside (IPTG).
   4697..4718    +  protein_bind   CAP binding site: CAP binding activates transcription in the presence of cAMP. E. coli catabolite activator protein
   4733..4763    +  promoter       lac promoter: promoter for the E. coli lac operon
   4771..4787    +  protein_bind   lac operator: The lac repressor binds to the lac operator to inhibit transcription in E. coli. This inhibition can be relieved by adding lactose or isopropyl-β-D-thiogalactopyranoside (IPTG). lac repressor encoded by lacI
   4807..4980    +  CDS            lacZα: LacZα fragment of β-galactosidase; lacZ fragment
   5244..105     -  CDS            yciV (fragment) (across the origin): RNAAM_ECOLI - Also known as trpH From Escherichia coli (strain K12).
