[The description below was written by a language model from this plasmid's Addgene catalogue record and pLannotate feature annotations shown in this document.]
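Description:
pGEX2T VPS4B, residues 1-86 is a 5,255 nt bacterial expression plasmid built on the pGEX2T backbone for producing the MIT domain of human VPS4B (also known as SKD1) as a glutathione S-transferase fusion in E. coli. It replicates from a ColE1/pMB1-type origin and is selected with ampicillin through the bla (β-lactamase) gene under its own promoter. Short remnants of pBR322 rop and bom sequences are also annotated, and the catalogue lists the copy number as unknown.

Expression is driven by the tac promoter, a strong trp/lac UV5 hybrid, followed by a lac operator. The plasmid carries its own lacI gene and promoter, so the supplied lac repressor keeps transcription off until it is relieved with IPTG. The open reading frame begins with Schistosoma japonicum GST, which serves as an N-terminal affinity and solubility tag. A tobacco etch virus (TEV) protease recognition site follows, and then the VPS4B fragment encoding residues 1-86. The annotated TEV site between the tag and the insert should allow the GST moiety to be cleaved off after purification, releasing the isolated MIT domain. The lac promoter/operator, lacZα segment and a small yciV (trpH) fragment are carried-over backbone sequences rather than functional parts of the expression cassette.

VPS4B is an ESCRT-associated protein involved in membrane fission events such as cytokinetic abscission and enveloped virus budding. The construct was deposited in connection with a survey of interactions between human ESCRT-III proteins and MIT domains, which is consistent with use in making recombinant MIT domain for binding or structural studies.
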