Addgene plasmid #180639: pGEX2T VPS4B, residues 1-86
Purpose: Bacterial expression for VPS4B MIT domain, residues 1-86. Has N-terminal GST tag. Internal ID: WISP04-155.
Depositing lab: Wesley Sundquist. Depositing organization: University of Utah. Publication: Comprehensive analysis of the human ESCRT-III-MIT domain interactome reveals new cofactors for cytokinetic abscission. Wenzel DM, Mackay DR, Skalicky JJ, Paine EL, Miller MS, Ullman KS, Sundquist WI. Elife. 2022 Sep 15;11:e77779. doi: 10.7554/eLife.77779. PubMed 36107470.
Backbone
  Vector backbone: pGEX2T
  Vector type: Bacterial Expression
Growth in bacteria
  Bacterial resistance: Ampicillin, 100 μg/mL
  Growth temperature: 37°C
  Growth strain: DH5alpha
  Copy number: Unknown
Gene/Insert
  Gene/Insert name: VPS4B
  Species: H. sapiens (human)
  Mutation: Residues 1-86
  Entrez Gene: VPS4B (a.k.a. MIG1, SKD1, SKD1B, VPS4-2)
  Tag / fusion protein: GST (N terminal on backbone)
  Cloning method: Unknown
  Sequencing primers: 5′ pGEX_for; 3′ pGEX_rev
Terms and licenses: Academic/Nonprofit Terms; Industry Terms: Not Available to Industry
Depositor comments: Read the preprint on bioRxiv: https://www.biorxiv.org/content/10.1101/2022.02.09.477148v1
How to cite: pGEX2T VPS4B, residues 1-86 was a gift from Wesley Sundquist (Addgene plasmid # 180639 ; http://n2t.net/addgene:180639 ; RRID:Addgene_180639)
